>Addgene plasmid #134677 | pACYCDuet1-tglCDEF | addgene full sequence | sequence record 305921 | Addgene NGS Result
GAAAGGTTTTGCGCCATTCGATGGTGTCCGGGATCTCGACGCTCTCCCTTATGCGACTCCTGCATTAGGA
AATTAATACGACTCACTATAGGGGAATTGTGAGCGGATAACAATTCCCCTGTAGAAATAATTTTGTTTAA
CTTTAATAAGGAGATATACCATGGGCAGCAGCCATCACCATCATCACCACAGCCAGGATCCGAATTCGAG
CTCGGCGCGCCTGCAGGTCGACAAGCTTGCGGCCGCATAATGCTTAAGTCGAACAGAAAGTAATCGTATT
GTACACGGCCGCATAATCGAAATTAATACGACTCACTATAGGGGAATTGTGAGCGGATAACAATTCCCCA
TCTTAGTATATTAGTTAAGTATAAGAAGGAGATATACATATGTCGTGCATTTTGGATGATGAGCGCTGTA
TCCCCGAGTTGTTGACGCAGCTTCGCAGTTTGTCGCTCGACTTTCTGTCTGGCGCACACACCGGCGCTGC
GGTCGACACGCGCTCTGATGTCCTGACTCAGCAAGCGGAAATGCCCGAGGAGGGGCTCGGTTGCCTGGAT
GCTCTGAGGACTTATTGGCAGCGCTACGCTGATGGGCACAGTCGCAGCACAGGCCCTCGGTACTATGGCT
TCGTGACAGGCGGGGTGACGCCCGCTGCACTTGCCGGAGACTGGCTGGTTTCCGTCCTTGACCAGAACGT
CGCCACTGAGCGCCATTCGATCGCTGCATTCATCGAAGCTCAAGTGCTGACGTTCATCAGTAACCTGCTG
AAGCTTCCGGCGGGTTTGTTTCAGGGTGTTTTGACGACCGGAGCGACTGCGGCAAATCTGGTGGGGCTGT
CCAGCGCTCGTGAGTGGTGCGGTGAGCAGGCGGGAGTCAGCATTGCTCACGAAGGAATTGCAGCAGCCCC
TCCGATAGCGGTATTCGGGGCGTCTGCCCACTCAAGTATTATCAAAAGTCTGGGTGTGCTGGGCATCGGG
CGCAAAAATATAGTGTCAATACGCAGTTTGCCTGATCGTGAAGCCATGGATATTCAACACCTGGAAGAAG
CGCTGAAAAGCAGTGTTTCTACTTCTCGAATTGTCGTGGCCAGCGCCGGTACCGTGAATAGCGGTGATTT
CGACGACCTCAATGGTATTGCTGATTTATGCATGAGGTACAACGCGTGGTTGCATGTCGATGCGGCATTC
GGTGCCTTTGCTCGTTGTTCTCCTCGTTACGAACACTTGATCGAGGGGCTGGAGCGTGCTGATTCGATAA
CGGCGGATGCTCACAAGTGGCTTAACGTTCCCTATGACTGTGGAATTGCCCTGACCCGACATACGGCGTT
TCATGAGCGGAGCTTTTCCGCTGACGCGCCCTATGTGCCCATGGGGGGCGAGCTTCCTGCTTTCATGAAC
CGAGGTGTTGAACAGTCGCGTCGCTATCGTGCGTTGCCGTTATGGATGACGCTTATGGCTTACGGCAAGT
CGGGTTACCGCGAGTTGGTAGAGCGTAATTGTGATGTTGTACGCCAGATCGCTTCGTGGATTGACGGGTG
TGAATACTACGACGTGTTGTGCCCTGTCTATTTGAACATCGTGATGTTTCGCTGCCGACGTGTCGGCGGG
CGTGATCATGACGCGCACAGCGTGGCAGTGCTGGAAAGAATCAATGCCACAGGTGCGCTGTTTCTTACGC
CCAGTACGTACAACGGGGAAAAGGTATTTCGTCTGGCTGTCTGTAACTGGATGACCACACGCAGTGATGT
CGCAATTGTGATCAATGCCTTACACCACGCGGTGGCTGGTTATTGAGAGCAGCACTGTTATCAAACGATA
AGGAATGTCATACATGTCTTCGCAAGTGCCTGAAAATACCCCTTCGACCAAGGGGCTGTTCGGCCTGTTT
TGCCTGGCCAGCTATCTGCTGTCCCTGTCTTACGGCACCACTTTTCTACTGGCCCTGATGCTGGGCTCTC
ATGGCGGAAGCGAGTCTGACGCAGGCACAGTGATTTCAGTGGCCATGCTGAGCACATTTCTCGCCGTCAT
TTTTTCAGGGCACCTGACCGATATCATCGGTGCGCCCCGGGCTATCGCTGCCGGAGGTCTGACGTTGATG
ATTGCATGCATCGGGTTTGCCATGACCCCGACGTATGGCCCGGCATTATTGATATTCGGTCTGATACTGG
GTTTCGGTTGGGGTGTGTTCTACACACTGGGGCCGATCATTGTTGCAATGATCATCGAGCCTGCGCGTCG
GGTGAAGTATTTCGCTTTGCTGTCCGGCAGCATGATGAGTGGGATCGGTACCGGGCCTTTGGCAGGGCGC
GGTGCAGTGGCAATGGGGTATCCGGTTGAATCGGCGTTCGTCGTCGCGGCCGCTGCCAGCCTGCTGGGTG
CAGTCGTGTTTTTCCTGATAGCTCCGAAAATCAGGCTGCAACAGGCTGTTCTCGGGCCTGTGGCCGTGTG
CCGCATCACTACAGGTGCTGCCGCTCGTGTACTGCGCTCCAAGGCGTTCTTTCCTATCGTGATGGTGGGA
TTGGGCGGCGCAATCTTCGGCGGGCTTTCCAGCTTTCAGACCTCCTACGCCGCATTGCATCATCTGGACT
ATTCGCTGTTTTTCCTCGGATTCATGTGTGCGGCCATCTCTTGCCGATTGTTGATTGCCGGGTTCATCGT
CAAGCGTGATGCTTACCTGTCTTCCTGCGTACTGACATCCCTGATGATTGTTTCGATACTGATGTTTGTG
TTCTCGGTTGAGTCGCCATTCAGTTATTTGTTGGCCGCGATCATTCTTGGCGTGGGTTATGGCTTGACGT
ATTCGGTGATCAACGGCTTGGCGGCTAATGAAGCGCCTAACGGACTCACCGCACAGTCCTTGTTGTTATT
CAGTTTGTCTTACTTTGTAGGCGTGTTCGGTTTTCCACTGTTGGCCGGAAAAATAATCGTGGCTTACGGC
ATGCCCTCACTGCTGTATACGATTCTCTCGGTAGCCCTTTTAAACGGGTGTATTGCGTTGGGCCGTCTTG
CCTGGCGCAAGGTGGCTGTCGCCGCCATAGCCTGACCGTAAACGTTTCAGTCAAACTGCATCGCGTGACG
CGCTGCAGTTTTCGGTGTTCCTGTGCAAGGTAAGCAAGGAGATTCATTGTGCCTGTTAATGCGCCTGAAG
TAATAAGTCTTGAAGTGGTCGGGGATGGACTGGCTTCAAATAACGCAGCCTGGAGTTTTGGCGGTGATAC
GCCCAAACATTTCGACTCGCATGTTTCGAAATCGGTTCCCAAGTACAAGGACGGTCACGATATCGTTCTT
TCCTTGAGCGACTTCTTTATCAAGGCTGACAGCGTCTGTTATGAACTTGGAAGTTCGACCGGCACATTGA
CACGGCAATTGGCAGAACGTCACGGGCGTTCAGGCAAATGGGTGGGTATCGATGTCGAAGAGGCCATGAC
TCAACAAGCCAATCAATCACTCGGCTGTGCGCCCATCAGTAACGTCACCTTTGTGACCGACGACATCCTT
ACCTTTCCGTATGAGAAGAGCGATTTCATCGTCGCGTATTATACGGTTCAGTTTGTCCATCCCCGCGTTC
GCCAGGAGCTGTTCAATCGTATTTACGAGTCTCTGAACTGGGGGGGTGCATTTGTGCTGTTCGAGAAAGT
CAGGGGGCCGGATGCTCGGTTTCAGGATGTGATCAGCAGTTTGTATGTCGACTACAAGATGCAGCAGGGC
TATACGCCGAGCGAGATCCTGGCCAAGACGCGTAGTCTTAAAGGTGTGCTGGAACCGTTCTCCACGGCCG
GCAATCAGGACATGCTCGCCCGAGCCGGTTTCAAGGACGTGATGAGCATTTTCAAATACATTTGTTTTGA
AGGTTTCTTCTGCATCAAGTAACAGGGACGTTGCGATGAACGATTGGGCTATCAGCCATTACCTGGATGT
GTTGCACATGGACAGCGGTTATCAAGCCGTTGCACTGGACTGCGAACTCTGCGGCAGTGAACACCATGAG
GTGTTGCTGCCACGTATCTGCGGTCCTGAACCCCACGGCGTTGATTTGCCTGTGTTGGGGTGTCAGGCGT
GCGGCCATATTTTTCAAAAATATCGTTTTGATGCGCAGTTTTACAAAGACTACTACGACAAGTTTTATCG
CTTGAAACTGTTCGGCAACAGCGCGCCGGAAAAAGCGTTTTTTCTCGACCAGATTCGTCGTGGAGAATAC
CTGCGTCAGAGCCTGCGCGAATACCTGCCAGAGAGTGGTCGCCTGCTGGATGTCGGATGTTCAGCCGGTG
GCCTGATGATCCCTTTTGCCAAGAGGGGCTGGTCTGTCACCGGCAATGACCCTGATCGCGCTTATGTCGA
ATACGGAAAACAGATCGGCCTGAATATCGAGCTGACAGCGGCCGAAGAAATGGACGCCGCAGGCGATGTC
GATCTGATTATCATCAATGGCTCGCTGGAACATATGTACGACGTGCATTGCGTCATGCAGCGCTGTCGGC
AGGCGTCGTCGGAAAACGGTCTGTTATTGATTGAAGGCCGCGCCCTGGGTCACGGCCTGGAGCAGGGCAT
GCTGACCCACAATCATCGGCGTTATCTCAGCGGCACCAGCATCGAACTGCTGATGCGCATGCACGGCTGG
GAGCCGCTGCTGATCACCGAGCAACCGTTATGCGGGCCTACTCGACCTGGCGCGGTTTTCGTCCTTGGTC
GATGCGCAGCCCCGTCGGATGATGTGCAGCTCGAACGTGTCAAGGCGCAAGGGCGTGAGCGCCTGGACAG
TTACTACCGGGAGCGCTTCCGGGCGCTGGTGTTGCCATCATGACTCGAGTCTGGTAAAGAAACCGCTGCT
GCGAAATTTGAACGCCAGCACATGGACTCGTCTACTAGCGCAGCTTAATTAACCTAGGCTGCTGCCACCG
CTGAGCAATAACTAGCATAACCCCTTGGGGCCTCTAAACGGGTCTTGAGGGGTTTTTTGCTGAAACCTCA
GGCATTTGAGAAGCACACGGTCACACTGCTTCCGGTAGTCAATAAACCGGTAAACCAGCAATAGACATAA
GCGGCTATTTAACGACCCTGCCCTGAACCGACGACCGGGTCGAATTTGCTTTCGAATTTCTGCCATTCAT
CCGCTTATTATCACTTATTCAGGCGTAGCAACCAGGCGTTTAAGGGCACCAATAACTGCCTTAAAAAAAT
TACGCCCCGCCCTGCCACTCATCGCAGTACTGTTGTAATTCATTAAGCATTCTGCCGACATGGAAGCCAT
CACAAACGGCATGATGAACCTGAATCGCCAGCGGCATCAGCACCTTGTCGCCTTGCGTATAATATTTGCC
CATAGTGAAAACGGGGGCGAAGAAGTTGTCCATATTGGCCACGTTTAAATCAAAACTGGTGAAACTCACC
CAGGGATTGGCTGAGACGAAAAACATATTCTCAATAAACCCTTTAGGGAAATAGGCCAGGTTTTCACCGT
AACACGCCACATCTTGCGAATATATGTGTAGAAACTGCCGGAAATCGTCGTGGTATTCACTCCAGAGCGA
TGAAAACGTTTCAGTTTGCTCATGGAAAACGGTGTAACAAGGGTGAACACTATCCCATATCACCAGCTCA
CCGTCTTTCATTGCCATACGGAACTCCGGATGAGCATTCATCAGGCGGGCAAGAATGTGAATAAAGGCCG
GATAAAACTTGTGCTTATTTTTCTTTACGGTCTTTAAAAAGGCCGTAATATCCAGCTGAACGGTCTGGTT
ATAGGTACATTGAGCAACTGACTGAAATGCCTCAAAATGTTCTTTACGATGCCATTGGGATATATCAACG
GTGGTATATCCAGTGATTTTTTTCTCCATTTTAGCTTCCTTAGCTCCTGAAAATCTCGATAACTCAAAAA
ATACGCCCGGTAGTGATCTTATTTCATTATGGTGAAAGTTGGAACCTCTTACGTGCCGATCAACGTCTCA
TTTTCGCCAAAAGTTGGCCCAGGGCTTCCCGGTATCAACAGGGACACCAGGATTTATTTATTCTGCGAAG
TGATCTTCCGTCACAGGTATTTATTCGGCGCAAAGTGCGTCGGATGCTGCCAACTTACTGATTTAGTGTA
TGATGGTGTTTTTGAGGTGCTCCAGTGGCTTCTGTTTCTATCAGCTGTCCCTCCTGTTCAGCTACTGACG
GGGTGGTGCGTAACGGCAAAAGCACCGCCGGACATCAGCGCTAGCGGAGTGTATACTGGCTTACTATGTT
GGCACTGATGAGGGTGTCAGTGAAGTGCTTCATGTGGCAGGAGAAAAAAGGCTGCACCGGTGCGTCAGCA
GAATATGTGATACAGGATATATTCCGCTTCCTCGCTCACTGACTCGCTACGCTCGGTCGTTCGACTGCGG
CGAGCGGAAATGGCTTACGAACGGGGCGGAGATTTCCTGGAAGATGCCAGGAAGATACTTAACAGGGAAG
TGAGAGGGCCGCGGCAAAGCCGTTTTTCCATAGGCTCCGCCCCCCTGACAAGCATCACGAAATCTGACGC
TCAAATCAGTGGTGGCGAAACCCGACAGGACTATAAAGATACCAGGCGTTTCCCCCTGGCGGCTCCCTCG
TGCGCTCTCCTGTTCCTGCCTTTCGGTTTACCGGTGTCATTCCGCTGTTATGGCCGCGTTTGTCTCATTC
CACGCCTGACACTCAGTTCCGGGTAGGCAGTTCGCTCCAAGCTGGACTGTATGCACGAACCCCCCGTTCA
GTCCGACCGCTGCGCCTTATCCGGTAACTATCGTCTTGAGTCCAACCCGGAAAGACATGCAAAAGCACCA
CTGGCAGCAGCCACTGGTAATTGATTTAGAGGAGTTAGTCTTGAAGTCATGCGCCGGTTAAGGCTAAACT
GAAAGGACAAGTTTTGGTGACTGCGCTCCTCCAAGCCAGTTACCTCGGTTCAAAGAGTTGGTAGCTCAGA
GAACCTTCGAAAAACCGCCCTGCAAGGCGGTTTTTTCGTTTTCAGAGCAAGAGATTACGCGCAGACCAAA
ACGATCTCAAGAAGATCATCTTATTAATCAGATAAAATATTTCTAGATTTCAGTGCAATTTATCTCTTCA
AATGTAGCACCTGAAGTCAGCCCCATACGATATAAGTTGTAATTCTCATGTTAGTCATGCCCCGCGCCCA
CCGGAAGGAGCTGACTGGGTTGAAGGCTCTCAAGGGCATCGGTCGAGATCCCGGTGCCTAATGAGTGAGC
TAACTTACATTAATTGCGTTGCGCTCACTGCCCGCTTTCCAGTCGGGAAACCTGTCGTGCCAGCTGCATT
AATGAATCGGCCAACGCGCGGGGAGAGGCGGTTTGCGTATTGGGCGCCAGGGTGGTTTTTCTTTTCACCA
GTGAGACGGGCAACAGCTGATTGCCCTTCACCGCCTGGCCCTGAGAGAGTTGCAGCAAGCGGTCCACGCT
GGTTTGCCCCAGCAGGCGAAAATCCTGTTTGATGGTGGTTAACGGCGGGATATAACATGAGCTGTCTTCG
GTATCGTCGTATCCCACTACCGAGATGTCCGCACCAACGCGCAGCCCGGACTCGGTAATGGCGCGCATTG
CGCCCAGCGCCATCTGATCGTTGGCAACCAGCATCGCAGTGGGAACGATGCCCTCATTCAGCATTTGCAT
GGTTTGTTGAAAACCGGACATGGCACTCCAGTCGCCTTCCCGTTCCGCTATCGGCTGAATTTGATTGCGA
GTGAGATATTTATGCCAGCCAGCCAGACGCAGACGCGCCGAGACAGAACTTAATGGGCCCGCTAACAGCG
CGATTTGCTGGTGACCCAATGCGACCAGATGCTCCACGCCCAGTCGCGTACCGTCTTCATGGGAGAAAAT
AATACTGTTGATGGGTGTCTGGTCAGAGACATCAAGAAATAACGCCGGAACATTAGTGCAGGCAGCTTCC
ACAGCAATGGCATCCTGGTCATCCAGCGGATAGTTAATGATCAGCCCACTGACGCGTTGCGCGAGAAGAT
TGTGCACCGCCGCTTTACAGGCTTCGACGCCGCTTCGTTCTACCATCGACACCACCACGCTGGCACCCAG
TTGATCGGCGCGAGATTTAATCGCCGCGACAATTTGCGACGGCGCGTGCAGGGCCAGACTGGAGGTGGCA
ACGCCAATCAGCAACGACTGTTTGCCCGCCAGTTGTTGTGCCACGCGGTTGGGAATGTAATTCAGCTCCG
CCATCGCCGCTTCCACTTTTTCCCGCGTTTTCGCAGAAACGTGGCTGGCCTGGTTCACCACGCGGGAAAC
GGTCTGATAAGAGACACCGGCATACTCTGCGACATCGTATAACGTTACTGGTTTCACATTCACCACCCTG
AATTGACTCTCTTCCGGGCGCTATCATGCCATACCGC
Features (pLannotate 1.2.2; 18 found; start..end, strand, type, name):
     36..71      -  CDS            TcR (fragment): tetracycline efflux protein; tet; confers resistance to tetracycline
     74..92      +  promoter       T7 promoter: promoter for bacteriophage T7 RNA polymerase
     93..117     +  protein_bind   lac operator: The lac repressor binds to the lac operator to inhibit transcription in E. coli. This inhibition can be relieved by adding lactose or isopropyl-β-D-thiogalactopyranoside (IPTG). lac repressor encoded by lacI
    132..154     +  RBS            RBS: efficient ribosome binding site from bacteriophage T7 gene 10 (Olins and Rangwala, 1989)
    304..322     +  promoter       T7 promoter: promoter for bacteriophage T7 RNA polymerase
    323..347     +  protein_bind   lac operator: The lac repressor binds to the lac operator to inhibit transcription in E. coli. This inhibition can be relieved by adding lactose or isopropyl-β-D-thiogalactopyranoside (IPTG). lac repressor encoded by lacI
   4816..4857    +  CDS            S-Tag (fragment): affinity and epitope tag derived from pancreatic ribonuclease A
   4887..4904    +  CDS            SET1 (fragment): solubility-enhancement tag derived from T7 phage gene 10B
   4912..4959    +  terminator     T7 terminator: transcription terminator for bacteriophage T7 RNA polymerase
   5183..5839    -  CDS            cat: CAT_ECOLX - Experimental evidence at protein level: Swiss-Prot protein existence level 1. This enzyme is an effector of chloramphenicol resistance in bacteria. From Escherichia coli. This protein is used as a marker in many commonly used cloning vectors, such as pACYC184.
   5840..5942    -  promoter       cat promoter: promoter of the E. coli cat gene encoding chloramphenicol acetyltransferase
   6063..6203    +  mobile_element IS1 (fragment): prokaryotic transposable element IS1
   6322..6377    -  rep_origin     RSF ori (fragment): Plasmids containing the RSF 1030 origin of replication can be propagated in E. coli cells that contain additional plasmids with compatible origins.
   6465..7010    -  rep_origin     p15A ori: Plasmids containing the medium-copy-number p15A origin of replication can be propagated in E. coli cells that contain a second plasmid with the ColE1 origin.
   7122..7186    -  CDS            TcR (fragment): tetracycline efflux protein; tet; confers resistance to tetracycline
   7201..7222    -  protein_bind   CAP binding site: CAP binding activates transcription in the presence of cAMP. E. coli catabolite activator protein
   7235..8317    -  CDS            lacI: lac repressor; lacI; The lac repressor binds to the lac operator to inhibit transcription in E. coli. This inhibition can be relieved by adding lactose or isopropyl-β-D-thiogalactopyranoside (IPTG).
   8318..28      -  promoter       lacI promoter (across the origin): lacI
