[The description below was written by a language model from this plasmid's Addgene catalogue record and pLannotate feature annotations shown in this document.]
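Description:
pACYCDuet1-tglCDEF is a bacterial expression plasmid built on the pACYCDuet1 backbone for producing four proteins, TglC, TglD, TglE and TglF, from Pseudomonas syringae pv. maculicola str. ES4326 in E. coli. It replicates from the p15A origin and is selected with chloramphenicol through the cat gene and its native promoter. The catalogue lists the plasmid as high copy, whereas the annotated p15A origin is usually described as medium copy. p15A is compatible with ColE1-type origins, so the plasmid can be maintained alongside a second expression vector in the same cell. The backbone also carries lacI with its own promoter. Short annotated fragments of TcR, IS1 and an RSF origin appear to be backbone remnants rather than functional parts.

The feature table shows the usual Duet layout: two T7 promoters, each followed by a lac operator, the first with a T7 gene 10 ribosome binding site, and a single T7 terminator downstream. Transcription therefore depends on T7 RNA polymerase supplied by the host and is repressed by LacI until induced with IPTG or lactose. The four tgl genes (recorded as 1407, 1212, 744 and 918 bp) are not individually annotated, but they fit the large unannotated stretch between the second T7 promoter/lac operator and the S-Tag fragment. This matches the recorded NdeI/XhoI cloning, with both sites destroyed, and suggests a contiguous multi-gene block, although the record does not state how the genes are arranged or translated. The S-Tag and SET1 annotations are fragments, and no tag is listed for any insert. The associated publication concerns a scaffold peptide in the biosynthesis of amino acid-derived natural products, so the plasmid is likely used to co-express these proteins for pathway reconstitution in E. coli.
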