Addgene plasmid #134677: pACYCDuet1-tglCDEF
Purpose: Expresses TglC, TglD, TglE, TglF in E. Coli
Depositing lab: Wilfred van der Donk. Depositing organization: University of Illinois at Urbana-Champaign. Publication: Use of a scaffold peptide in the biosynthesis of amino acid-derived natural products. Ting CP, Funk MA, Halaby SL, Zhang Z, Gonen T, van der Donk WA. Science. 2019 Jul 19;365(6450):280-284. doi: 10.1126/science.aau6232. PubMed 31320540.
Backbone
  Vector backbone: pACYCDuet1
  Vector type: Bacterial Expression
  Selectable markers: ChlR
Growth in bacteria
  Bacterial resistance: Chloramphenicol, 25 μg/mL
  Growth temperature: 37°C
  Growth strain: DH5alpha
  Copy number: High Copy
Gene/Insert 1
  Gene/Insert name: TglC
  Species: Pseudomonas syringae pv. maculicola str. ES4326
  Insert size (bp): 1407
  GenBank ID: EGH61603.1
  Promoter: T7
  Cloning method: Restriction Enzyme; 5′ cloning site NdeI (destroyed during cloning); 3′ cloning site XhoI (destroyed during cloning)
  Sequencing primers: 5′ ACYCDuetUP1; 3′ DuetDOWN1
Gene/Insert 2
  Gene/Insert name: TglD
  Species: Pseudomonas syringae pv. maculicola str. ES4326
  Insert size (bp): 1212
  GenBank ID: EGH61604.1
  Promoter: T7
  Cloning method: Restriction Enzyme; 5′ cloning site NdeI (destroyed during cloning); 3′ cloning site XhoI (destroyed during cloning)
  Sequencing primers: 5′ ACYCDuetUP1; 3′ DuetDOWN1
Gene/Insert 3
  Gene/Insert name: TglE
  Species: Pseudomonas syringae pv. maculicola str. ES4326
  Insert size (bp): 744
  GenBank ID: EGH61605.1
  Promoter: T7
  Cloning method: Restriction Enzyme; 5′ cloning site NdeI (destroyed during cloning); 3′ cloning site XhoI (destroyed during cloning)
  Sequencing primers: 5′ ACYCDuetUP1; 3′ DuetDOWN1
Gene/Insert 4
  Gene/Insert name: TglF
  Species: Pseudomonas syringae pv. maculicola str. ES4326
  Insert size (bp): 918
  GenBank ID: EGH61606.1
  Promoter: T7
  Cloning method: Restriction Enzyme; 5′ cloning site NdeI (destroyed during cloning); 3′ cloning site XhoI (destroyed during cloning)
  Sequencing primers: 5′ ACYCDuetUP1; 3′ DuetDOWN1
Terms and licenses: Academic/Nonprofit Terms; Industry Terms: Not Available to Industry
How to cite: pACYCDuet1-tglCDEF was a gift from Wilfred van der Donk (Addgene plasmid # 134677 ; http://n2t.net/addgene:134677 ; RRID:Addgene_134677)
